>Addgene plasmid #45869 | pCRII-Topo Tmtc4 | addgene partial sequence | sequence record 65137 | M13pUC-rev 5'-AGCGGATAACAATTTCACACAGG-3'
AGCTATTTAGGTGACACTATAGAATACTCAAGCTATGCATCAAGCTTGGTACCGAGCTCGGATCCACTAG
TAACGGCCGCCAGTGTGCTGGAATTCGCCCTTTCTGAACAGAGGCTTCATGCACACACTCACAAACTCAA
AACATTAGGGGGAAGATCAGACATCTTTCTTCTGCGTTTGTTCTAGCTTTCTTCTCAGAAGACTGTAATT
CTCCTTGGTGCCTACTGCCACAGGGTCAAGCTGCAAGGAGATCTCATAGTGTTTCTTGGCAGAGTCAAGA
TGTCCCCAGCGATGATAAAGCACAGCCAAATTACCATGGTAACTTGCAACATTTGGATTTGCTTTAATTG
CCTTGAGGAATAAAGCTTCAGACTCCTTGTATTTCTGGGATTTCCCCAGCACGTTTGCCAATGAGAACAT
AAGGGAGTGATCATTAGGTATTAATTGCAGGGCCTCTCTTCCAACAGCTTCAGCCTGGGCTAAGTTACCT
GTGTTATCCAGAAGTATGATCATGTTGTTCCACGCCAGGCTGTGCTCCGGCTTCAGTACGGTGGCATTTC
TCCAAGCGTTCAATGCATCCACGTGGCGATTTAGATCTGCATACAGCCGCCCGAGGTTGTAGTAGCAGTC
TGGGTATTTCCTCCTGTGTTTAATCGCTGTCCGGTAGCTCTGCTCTGCTTCAAGGGCGAATTCTGCAGAT
ATCCATCACACTGGCGGCCGCTCGAGCATGCATCTAGAGGGCCCAATTCGCCCTATAGTGAGTCGTATTA
CAATTCACTGGCCGTCGTTTTACAACGTCGTGACTGGGAAAACCCTGGCGTTACCCAACTTAATCGCCTT
GCAGCACATCCCCCTTTCGCCAGCTGGCGTAATAGCGAA
