[The description below was written by a language model from this plasmid's Addgene catalogue record.]
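Description:
pCRII-Topo Tmtc4 is a riboprobe template plasmid for in situ hybridization, built on the commercial pCRII-Topo TA/TOPO cloning backbone from Invitrogen. The backbone is about 4 kb and the complete plasmid is about 4.6 kb. It is propagated in standard E. coli cloning strains under ampicillin selection. The record lists the copy number as unknown and does not itemise the origin of replication or any other backbone features, and no feature table is provided.

The insert is a 579 bp fragment of mouse Tmtc4 (transmembrane and tetratricopeptide repeat containing 4, also known as 4930403J22Rik). It corresponds to nucleotides 1220–1798 of a reference cDNA, was amplified by RT-PCR and was inserted by TOPO cloning. It is a partial cDNA segment, not a full open reading frame, and the plasmid carries no eukaryotic promoter or expression elements, so it is not intended to produce protein.

The fragment sits between the opposing Sp6 and T7 bacteriophage promoters of the pCRII polylinker, with M13 reverse and forward primer sites further out for sequence verification. This arrangement lets either strand be made by run-off in vitro transcription from linearised template. According to the depositor, cutting with SpeI and transcribing from T7 yields the sense (control) probe. Cutting with NotI and transcribing from Sp6 yields the antisense probe that detects Tmtc4 mRNA.

The associated study sought genes marking distinct subpopulations of callosal projection neurons, so the plasmid's typical use is mapping Tmtc4 expression in mouse brain tissue sections.
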