Addgene plasmid #45869: pCRII-Topo Tmtc4
Depositing lab: Jeffrey Macklis. Depositing organization: Harvard University. Publication: Novel subtype-specific genes identify distinct subpopulations of callosal projection neurons. Molyneaux BJ, Arlotta P, Fame RM, MacDonald JL, MacQuarrie KL, Macklis JD. J Neurosci. 2009 Sep 30;29(39):12343-54. doi: 10.1523/JNEUROSCI.6108-08.2009. PubMed 19793993.
Backbone
  Vector backbone: pCRII-Topo
  Backbone manufacturer: Invitrogen
  Backbone size w/o insert (bp): 4000
  Total vector size (bp): 4600
  Vector type: in situ
Growth in bacteria
  Bacterial resistance: Ampicillin, 100 μg/mL
  Growth temperature: 37°C
  Growth strain: DH5alpha
  Copy number: Unknown
Gene/Insert
  Gene/Insert name: TMTC4 in situ probe (alt names: TMTC4; j22riken; transmembrane and tetratricopeptide repeat containing 4)
  Species: M. musculus (mouse)
  Insert size (bp): 579
  Mutation: nt 1220-1798 on BC031368
  GenBank ID: NM_028651
  Entrez Gene: Tmtc4 (a.k.a. 4930403J22Rik, 5730419O14Rik)
  Cloning method: TOPO Cloning
  Sequencing primers: 5′ M13 Rev, Sp6; 3′ T7, M13 Forward
Terms and licenses: Academic/Nonprofit Terms; Industry Terms: Not Available to Industry
Depositor comments: The Tmtc4 fragment was amplified by RT-PCR using the following primer pair: GAAGCAGAGCAGAGCTACCG TCTGAACAGAGGCTTCATGC For in vitro transcription, use the Spe1 restriction digest and T7 promoter for sense probe generation and the NotI restriction digest and Sp6 promoter for antisense probe generation.
How to cite: pCRII-Topo Tmtc4 was a gift from Jeffrey Macklis (Addgene plasmid # 45869 ; http://n2t.net/addgene:45869 ; RRID:Addgene_45869)
